>Addgene plasmid #12526 | pBabe puro HA PIK3CB | addgene full sequence | sequence record 264433 | Addgene NGS Result
CTGCAGCCTGAATATGGGCCAAACAGGATATCTGTGGTAAGCAGTTCCTGCCCCGGCTCAGGGCCAAGAA
CAGATGGAACAGCTGAATATGGGCCAAACAGGATATCTGTGGTAAGCAGTTCCTGCCCCGGCTCAGGGCC
AAGAACAGATGGTCCCCAGATGCGGTCCAGCCCTCAGCAGTTTCTAGAGAACCATCAGATGTTTCCAGGG
TGCCCCAAGGACCTGAAATGACCCTGTGCCTTATTTGAACTAACCAATCAGTTCGCTTCTCGCTTCTGTT
CGCGCGCTTCTGCTCCCCGAGCTCAATAAAAGAGCCCACAACCCCTCACTCGGGGCGCCAGTCCTCCGAT
TGACTGAGTCGCCCGGGTACCCGTGTATCCAATAAACCCTCTTGCAGTTGCATCCGACTTGTGGTCTCGC
TGTTCCTTGGGAGGGTCTCCTCTGAGTGATTGACTACCCGTCAGCGGGGGTCTTTCATTTGGGGGCTCGT
CCGGGATCGGGAGACCCCTGCCCAGGGACCACCGACCCACCACCGGGAGGCAAGCTGGCCAGCAACTTAT
CTGTGTCTGTCCGATTGTCTAGTGTCTATGACTGATTTTATGCGCCTGCGTCGGTACTAGTTAGCTAACT
AGCTCTGTATCTGGCGGACCCGTGGTGGAACTGACGAGTTCTGAACACCCGGCCGCAACCCTGGGAGACG
TCCCAGGGACTTTGGGGGCCGTTTTTGTGGCCCGACCTGAGGAAGGGAGTCGATGTGGAATCCGACCCCG
TCAGGATATGTGGTTCTGGTAGGAGACGAGAACCTAAAACAGTTCCCGCCTCCGTCTGAATTTTTGCTTT
CGGTTTGGAACCGAAGCCGCGCGTCTTGTCTGCTGCAGCGCTGCAGCATCGTTCTGTGTTGTCTCTGTCT
GACTGTGTTTCTGTATTTGTCTGAAAATTAGGGCCAGACTGTTACCACTCCCTTAAGTTTGACCTTAGGT
CACTGGAAAGATGTCGAGCGGATCGCTCACAACCAGTCGGTAGATGTCAAGAAGAGACGTTGGGTTACCT
TCTGCTCTGCAGAATGGCCAACCTTTAACGTCGGATGGCCGCGAGACGGCACCTTTAACCGAGACCTCAT
CACCCAGGTTAAGATCAAGGTCTTTTCACCTGGCCCGCATGGACACCCAGACCAGGTCCCCTACATCGTG
ACCTGGGAAGCCTTGGCTTTTGACCCCCCTCCCTGGGTCAAGCCCTTTGTACACCCTAAGCCTCCGCCTC
CTCTTCCTCCATCCGCCCCGTCTCTCCCCCTTGAACCTCCTCGTTCGACCCCGCCTCGATCCTCCCTTTA
TCCAGCCCTCACTCCTTCTCTAGGCGCCGGCCGGATCTAAGCTTCACCATGGGGTACCCATACGACGTGC
CAGATTACGCCAGATCCCAGTGTGGTGGTACGTACTGCTTCAGTTTCATAATGCCTCCTGCTATGGCAGA
CATCCTTGACATCTGGGCGGTGGATTCACAGATAGCATCTGATGGCTCCATACCTGTGGATTTCCTTTTG
CCCACTGGGATTTATATCCAGTTGGAGGTACCTCGGGAAGCTACCATTTCTTATATTAAGCAGATGTTAT
GGAAGCAAGTTCACAATTACCCAATGTTCAACCTCCTTATGGATATTGACTCCTATATGTTTGCATGTGT
GAATCAGACTGCTGTATATGAGGAGCTTGAAGATGAAACACGAAGACTCTGTGATGTCAGACCTTTTCTT
CCAGTTCTCAAATTAGTGACAAGAAGTTGTGACCCAGGGGAAAAATTAGACTCAAAAATTGGAGTCCTTA
TAGGAAAAGGTCTGCATGAATTTGATTCCTTGAAGGATCCTGAAGTAAATGAATTTCGAAGAAAAATGCG
CAAATTCAGCGAGGAAAAAATCCTGTCACTTGTGGGATTGTCTTGGATGGACTGGCTAAAACAAACATAT
CCACCAGAGCATGAACCATCCATCCCTGAAAACTTAGAAGATAAACTTTATGGGGGAAAGCTCATCGTAG
CTGTTCATTTTGAAAACTGCCAGGACGTGTTTAGCTTTCAAGTGTCTCCTAATATGAATCCTATCAAAGT
AAATGAATTGGCAATCCAAAAACGTTTGACTATTCATGGGAAGGAAGATGAAGTTAGCCCCTATGATTAT
GTGTTGCAAGTCAGCGGGAGAGTAGAATATGTTTTTGGTGATCATCCACTAATTCAGTTCCAGTATATCC
GGAACTGTGTGATGAACAGAGCCCTGCCCCATTTTATACTTGTGGAATGCTGCAAGATCAAGAAAATGTA
TGAACAAGAAATGATTGCCATAGAGGCTGCCATAAATCGAAATTCATCTAATCTTCCTCTTCCATTACCA
CCAAAGAAAACACGAATTATTTCTCATGTTTGGGAAAATAACAACCCTTTCCAAATTGTCTTGGTTAAGG
GAAATAAACTTAACACAGAGGAAACTGTAAAAGTTCATGTCAGGGCTGGTCTTTTTCATGGTACTGAGCT
CCTGTGTAAAACCATCGTAAGCTCAGAGGTATCAGGGAAAAATGATCATATTTGGAATGAACCACTGGAA
TTTGATATTAATATTTGTGACTTACCAAGAATGGCTCGATTATGTTTTGCTGTTTATGCAGTTTTGGATA
AAGTAAAAACGAAGAAATCAACGAAAACTATTAATCCCTCTAAATATCAGACCATCAGGAAAGCTGGAAA
AGTGCATTATCCTGTAGCGTGGGTAAATACGATGGTTTTTGACTTTAAAGGACAATTGAGAACTGGAGAC
ATAATATTACACAGCTGGTCTTCATTTCCTGATGAACTCGAAGAAATGTTGAATCCAATGGGAACTGTTC
AAACAAATCCATATACTGAAAATGCAACAGCTTTGCATGTTAAATTTCCAGAGAATAAAAAACAACCTTA
TTATTACCCTCCCTTCGATAAGATTATTGAAAAGGCAGCTGAGATTGCAAGCAGTGATAGTGCTAATGTG
TCAAGTCGAGGTGGAAAAAAGTTTCTTCCTGTATTGAAAGAAATCTTGGACAGGGATCCCTTGTCTCAAC
TGTGTGAAAATGAAATGGATCTTATTTGGACTTTGCGACAAGACTGCCGAGAGATTTTCCCACAATCACT
GCCAAAATTACTGCTGTCAATCAAGTGGAATAAACTTGAGGATGTTGCTCAGCTTCAGGCGCTGCTTCAG
ATTTGGCCTAAACTGCCCCCCCGGGAGGCCCTAGAGCTTCTGGATTTCAACTATCCAGACCAGTACGTTC
GAGAATATGCTGTAGGATGCCTGCGACAGATGAGTGATGAAGAACTTTCTCAATATCTTTTACAACTGGT
GCAAGTGTTAAAATATGAGCCTTTTCTTGATTGTGCCCTCTCTAGATTCCTATTAGAAAGAGCACTTGGT
AATCGGAGGATAGGGCAGTTTCTATTTTGGCATCTTAGGTCAGAAGTGCACATTCCTGCTGTCTCAGTAC
AATTTGGTGTCATCCTTGAAGCATACTGCCGGGGAAGTGTGGGGCACATGAAAGTGCTTTCTAAGCAGGT
TGAAGCACTCAATAAGTTAAAAACTTTAAATAGTTTAATCAAACTGAATGCCGTGAAGTTAAACAGAGCC
AAAGGGAAGGAGGCCATGCATACCTGTTTAAAACAGAGTGCTTACCGGGAAGCCCTCTCTGACCTGCAGT
CACCCCTGAACCCATGTGTTATCCTCTCAGAACTCTATGTTGAAAAGTGCAAATACATGGATTCCAAAAT
GAAGCCTTTGTGGCTGGTATACAATAACAAGGTATTTGGTGAGGATTCAGTTGGAGTGATTTTTAAAAAT
GGTGATGATTTACGACAGGATATGTTGACACTCCAAATGTTGCGCTTGATGGATTTACTCTGGAAAGAAG
CTGGTTTGGATCTTCGGATGTTGCCTTATGGCTGTTTAGCAACAGGAGATCGCTCTGGCCTCATTGAAGT
TGTGAGCACCTCTGAAACAATTGCTGACATTCAGCTGAACAGTAGCAATGTGGCTGCTGCAGCAGCCTTC
AACAAAGATGCCCTTCTGAACTGGCTTAAAGAATACAACTCTGGGGATGACCTGGACCGAGCCATTGAGG
AATTTACACTGTCCTGTGCTGGCTACTGTGTAGCTTCTTATGTCCTTGGGATTGGTGACAGACATAGTGA
CAACATCATGGTCAAAAAAACTGGCCAGCTCTTCCACATTGACTTTGGACATATTCTTGGAAATTTCAAA
TCTAAGTTTGGCATTAAAAGGGAGCGAGTGCCTTTTATTCTTACCTATGATTTCATCCATGTCATTCAAC
AAGGAAAAACAGGAAATACAGAAAAGTTTGGCCGGTTCCGCCAGTGTTGTGAGGATGCATATCTGATTTT
ACGACGGCATGGGAATCTCTTCATCACTCTCTTTGCGCTGATGTTGACTGCAGGGCTTCCTGAACTCACA
TCAGTCAAAGATATACAGTATCTTAAGGACTCTCTTGCATTAGGGAAGAGTGAAGAAGAAGCACTCAAAC
AGTTTAAGCAAAAATTTGATGAGGCGCTCAGGGAAAGCTGGACTACTAAAGTGAACTGGATGGCCCACAC
AGTTCGGAAAGACTACAGATCCTAAGTCGACCTCGACCCTGTGGAATGTGTGTCAGTTAGGGTGTGGAAA
GTCCCCAGGCTCCCCAGCAGGCAGAAGTATGCAAAGCATGCATCTCAATTAGTCAGCAACCAGGTGTGGA
AAGTCCCCAGGCTCCCCAGCAGGCAGAAGTATGCAAAGCATGCATCTCAATTAGTCAGCAACCATAGTCC
CGCCCCTAACTCCGCCCATCCCGCCCCTAACTCCGCCCAGTTCCGCCCATTCTCCGCCCCATGGCTGACT
AATTTTTTTTATTTATGCAGAGGCCGAGGCCGCCTCGGCCTCTGAGCTATTCCAGAAGTAGTGAGGAGGC
TTTTTTGGAGGCCTAGGCTTTTGCAAAAAGCTTACCATGACCGAGTACAAGCCCACGGTGCGCCTCGCCA
CCCGCGACGACGTCCCCAGGGCCGTACGCACCCTCGCCGCCGCGTTCGCCGACTACCCCGCCACGCGCCA
CACCGTCGATCCGGACCGCCACATCGAGCGGGTCACCGAGCTGCAAGAACTCTTCCTCACGCGCGTCGGG
CTCGACATCGGCAAGGTGTGGGTCGCGGACGACGGCGCCGCGGTGGCGGTCTGGACCACGCCGGAGAGCG
TCGAAGCGGGGGCGGTGTTCGCCGAGATCGGCCCGCGCATGGCCGAGTTGAGCGGTTCCCGGCTGGCCGC
GCAGCAACAGATGGAAGGCCTCCTGGCGCCGCACCGGCCCAAGGAGCCCGCGTGGTTCCTGGCCACCGTC
GGCGTCTCGCCCGACCACCAGGGCAAGGGTCTGGGCAGCGCCGTCGTGCTCCCCGGAGTGGAGGCGGCCG
AGCGCGCCGGGGTGCCCGCCTTCCTGGAGACCTCCGCGCCCCGCAACCTCCCCTTCTACGAGCGGCTCGG
CTTCACCGTCACCGCCGACGTCGAGGTGCCCGAAGGACCGCGCACCTGGTGCATGACCCGCAAGCCCGGT
GCCTGACGCCCGCCCCACGACCCGCAGCGCCCGACCGAAAGGAGCGCACGACCCCATGCATCGATAAAAT
AAAAGATTTTATTTAGTCTCCAGAAAAAGGGGGGAATGAAAGACCCCACCTGTAGGTTTGGCAAGCTAGC
TTAAGTAACGCCATTTTGCAAGGCATGGAAAAATACATAACTGAGAATAGAGAAGTTCAGATCAAGGTCA
GGAACAGATGGAACAGCTGAATATGGGCCAAACAGGATATCTGTGGTAAGCAGTTCCTGCCCCGGCTCAG
GGCCAAGAACAGATGGAACAGCTGAATATGGGCCAAACAGGATATCTGTGGTAAGCAGTTCCTGCCCCGG
CTCAGGGCCAAGAACAGATGGTCCCCAGATGCGGTCCAGCCCTCAGCAGTTTCTAGAGAACCATCAGATG
TTTCCAGGGTGCCCCAAGGACCTGAAATGACCCTGTGCCTTATTTGAACTAACCAATCAGTTCGCTTCTC
GCTTCTGTTCGCGCGCTTCTGCTCCCCGAGCTCAATAAAAGAGCCCACAACCCCTCACTCGGGGCGCCAG
TCCTCCGATTGACTGAGTCGCCCGGGTACCCGTGTATCCAATAAACCCTCTTGCAGTTGCATCCGACTTG
TGGTCTCGCTGTTCCTTGGGAGGGTCTCCTCTGAGTGATTGACTACCCGTCAGCGGGGGTCTTTCACATG
CGACTTGTGGTCTCGCTGTTCCTTGGGAGGGTCTCCTCTGAGTGATTGACTACCCGTCAGCGGGGGTCTT
TCACATGCAGCATGTATCAAAATTAATTTGGTTTTTTTTCTTAAGTATTTACATTAAATGGCCATAGTTG
CATTAATGAATCGGCCAACGCGCGGGGAGAGGCGGTTTGCGTATTGGGCGCTCTTCCGCTTCCTCGCTCA
CTGACTCGCTGCGCTCGGTCGTTCGGCTGCGGCGAGCGGTATCAGCTCACTCAAAGGCGGTAATACGGTT
ATCCACAGAATCAGGGGATAACGCAGGAAAGAACATGTGAGCAAAAGGCCAGCAAAAGGCCAGGAACCGT
AAAAAGGCCGCGTTGCTGGCGTTTTTCCATAGGCTCCGCCCCCCTGACGAGCATCACAAAAATCGACGCT
CAAGTCAGAGGTGGCGAAACCCGACAGGACTATAAAGATACCAGGCGTTTCCCCCTGGAAGCTCCCTCGT
GCGCTCTCCTGTTCCGACCCTGCCGCTTACCGGATACCTGTCCGCCTTTCTCCCTTCGGGAAGCGTGGCG
CTTTCTCATAGCTCACGCTGTAGGTATCTCAGTTCGGTGTAGGTCGTTCGCTCCAAGCTGGGCTGTGTGC
ACGAACCCCCCGTTCAGCCCGACCGCTGCGCCTTATCCGGTAACTATCGTCTTGAGTCCAACCCGGTAAG
ACACGACTTATCGCCACTGGCAGCAGCCACTGGTAACAGGATTAGCAGAGCGAGGTATGTAGGCGGTGCT
ACAGAGTTCTTGAAGTGGTGGCCTAACTACGGCTACACTAGAAGAACAGTATTTGGTATCTGCGCTCTGC
TGAAGCCAGTTACCTTCGGAAAAAGAGTTGGTAGCTCTTGATCCGGCAAACAAACCACCGCTGGTAGCGG
TGGTTTTTTTGTTTGCAAGCAGCAGATTACGCGCAGAAAAAAAGGATCTCAAGAAGATCCTTTGATCTTT
TCTACGGGGTCTGACGCTCAGTGGAACGAAAACTCACGTTAAGGGATTTTGGTCATGAGATTATCAAAAA
GGATCTTCACCTAGATCCTTTTGCGGCCGCAAATCAATCTAAAGTATATATGAGTAAACTTGGTCTGACA
GTTACCAATGCTTAATCAGTGAGGCACCTATCTCAGCGATCTGTCTATTTCGTTCATCCATAGTTGCCTG
ACTCCCCGTCGTGTAGATAACTACGATACGGGAGGGCTTACCATCTGGCCCCAGTGCTGCAATGATACCG
CGAGACCCACGCTCACCGGCTCCAGATTTATCAGCAATAAACCAGCCAGCCGGAAGGGCCGAGCGCAGAA
GTGGTCCTGCAACTTTATCCGCCTCCATCCAGTCTATTAATTGTTGCCGGGAAGCTAGAGTAAGTAGTTC
GCCAGTTAATAGTTTGCGCAACGTTGTTGCCATTGCTACAGGCATCGTGGTGTCACGCTCGTCGTTTGGT
ATGGCTTCATTCAGCTCCGGTTCCCAACGATCAAGGCGAGTTACATGATCCCCCATGTTGTGCAAAAAAG
CGGTTAGCTCCTTCGGTCCTCCGATCGTTGTCAGAAGTAAGTTGGCCGCAGTGTTATCACTCATGGTTAT
GGCAGCACTGCATAATTCTCTTACTGTCATGCCATCCGTAAGATGCTTTTCTGTGACTGGTGAGTACTCA
ACCAAGTCATTCTGAGAATAGTGTATGCGGCGACCGAGTTGCTCTTGCCCGGCGTCAATACGGGATAATA
CCGCGCCACATAGCAGAACTTTAAAAGTGCTCATCATTGGAAAACGTTCTTCGGGGCGAAAACTCTCAAG
GATCTTACCGCTGTTGAGATCCAGTTCGATGTAACCCACTCGTGCACCCAACTGATCTTCAGCATCTTTT
ACTTTCACCAGCGTTTCTGGGTGAGCAAAAACAGGAAGGCAAAATGCCGCAAAAAAGGGAATAAGGGCGA
CACGGAAATGTTGAATACTCATACTCTTCCTTTTTCAATATTATTGAAGCATTTATCAGGGTTATTGTCT
CATGAGCGGATACATATTTGAATGTATTTAGAAAAATAAACAAATAGGGGTTCCGCGCACATTTCCCCGA
AAAGTGCCAC
Features (pLannotate 1.2.2; 14 found; start..end, strand, type, name):
      8..477     +  LTR            LTR: long terminal repeat from Moloney murine leukemia virus
    601..875     +  misc_feature   MESV Ψ (fragment): packaging signal of murine embryonic stem cell virus
    942..1358    +  CDS            gag (truncated): truncated Moloney murine leukemia virus (MMLV) gag gene lacking the start codon
   1385..1410    +  CDS            HA (fragment): HA (human influenza hemagglutinin) epitope tag
   1436..4642    +  CDS            PIK3CB: PK3CB_HUMAN - Also known as PIK3C1. Experimental evidence at protein level: Swiss-Prot protein existence level 1. Phosphoinositide-3-kinase (PI3K) phosphorylates phosphatidylinositol derivatives at position 3 of the inositol ring to produce 3-phosphoinositides (PubMed:15135396). Uses ATP and PtdIns(4,5)P2 (phosphatidylinositol 4,5-bisphosphate) to generate phosphatidylinositol 3,4,5-trisphosphate (PIP3) (PubMed:15135396). PIP3 plays a key role by recruiting PH domain-containing proteins to the membrane, including AKT1 and PDPK1, activating signaling cascades involved in cell growth, survival,
   4668..4997    +  promoter       SV40 promoter: SV40 enhancer and early promoter
   5007..5606    +  CDS            PuroR: puromycin N-acetyltransferase; pac from Streptomyces alboniger; confers resistance to puromycin
   5705..5826    +  LTR            3' LTR (ΔU3) (fragment): self-inactivating 3' long terminal repeat (LTR) from Moloney murine leukemia virus
   5827..6296    +  LTR            LTR: long terminal repeat from Moloney murine leukemia virus
   6307..6355    +  LTR            5' LTR (truncated) (fragment): truncated long terminal repeat from Moloney murine sarcoma virus
   6439..6491    -  CDS            lacI (fragment): lac repressor; lacI; The lac repressor binds to the lac operator to inhibit transcription in E. coli. This inhibition can be relieved by adding lactose or isopropyl-β-D-thiogalactopyranoside (IPTG).
   6674..7262    -  rep_origin     ori: high-copy-number ColE1/pMB1/pBR322/pUC origin of replication
   7422..8282    -  CDS            AmpR: β-lactamase; bla; confers resistance to ampicillin, carbenicillin, and related antibiotics
   8283..8387    -  promoter       AmpR promoter: bla
