[The description below was written by a language model from this plasmid's Addgene catalogue record and pLannotate feature annotations shown in this document.]
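Description:
pBabe puro HA PIK3CB is a Moloney murine leukemia virus-based retroviral expression vector built on the pBabe puro backbone, carrying the human PIK3CB cDNA, which encodes the p110 beta catalytic subunit of phosphoinositide 3-kinase. In bacteria it is maintained as a high-copy plasmid through a ColE1/pUC-type origin and selected with ampicillin via the β-lactamase gene and its native promoter. The sequenced record is about 8.4 kb, consistent with a roughly 5.15 kb backbone plus a 3.2 kb insert.

The retroviral cassette is flanked by MMLV long terminal repeats. Downstream of the 5′ LTR lie the packaging signal and a truncated gag segment lacking its start codon, which together promote efficient encapsidation of the genomic RNA when the plasmid is introduced into a packaging cell line that supplies the viral proteins in trans. The PIK3CB open reading frame follows, fused at its N terminus to an HA epitope that was added through the PCR primers used for subcloning. No dedicated internal promoter is annotated upstream of it, so expression is expected to be driven by the 5′ LTR, as is usual for pBabe vectors. An SV40 enhancer/early promoter then drives puromycin N-acetyltransferase, allowing selection of stably transduced mammalian cells. The short ΔU3 and truncated LTR fragments annotated around the 3′ LTR, and the small lacI fragment, appear to be partial matches or backbone remnants rather than functional elements.

The construct is suited to stable expression of epitope-tagged wild-type p110 beta. The associated study examined the oncogenic properties of p110 alpha and p110 beta in human mammary epithelial cells, where the HA tag allows detection of the exogenous protein.
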