Addgene plasmid #12526: pBabe puro HA PIK3CB
Depositing lab: Jean Zhao. Depositing organization: Dana-Farber Cancer Institute. Publication: The oncogenic properties of mutant p110alpha and p110beta phosphatidylinositol 3-kinases in human mammary epithelial cells. Zhao JJ, Liu Z, Wang L, Shin E, Loda MF, Roberts TM. Proc Natl Acad Sci U S A. 2005 Dec 20. 102(51):18443-8. 10.1073/pnas.0508988102 PubMed 16339315.
Backbone
  Vector backbone: pBabe puro
  Backbone manufacturer: Available at Addgene (plasmid #1764)
  Backbone size w/o insert (bp): 5150
  Vector type: Mammalian Expression, Retroviral
  Selectable markers: Puromycin
Growth in bacteria
  Bacterial resistance: Ampicillin, 100 μg/mL
  Growth temperature: 37°C
  Growth strain: DH5alpha
  Copy number: High Copy
Gene/Insert
  Gene/Insert name: PIK3CB (alt names: phosphoinositide 3-kinase; PI3K; p110 beta)
  Species: H. sapiens (human)
  Insert size (bp): 3240
  Entrez Gene: PIK3CB (a.k.a. P110BETA, PI3K, PI3KBETA, PIK3C1)
  Tag / fusion protein: HA (N terminal on insert)
  Cloning method: Restriction Enzyme; 3′ cloning site SalI (not destroyed)
  Sequencing primers: 5′ pBABE 5'
Terms and licenses: Academic/Nonprofit Terms; Industry Terms: Not Available to Industry
Depositor comments: HMS clone ID number: HsCD00025922. To construct a hemagglutinin (HA)-tagged allele of p110 beta, a cDNA clone of human PIK3CB (obtained from the FLEXGene Repository of the Harvard Institute of Proteomics) was subcloned into pBabepuro by PCR with primers containing HA-epitope coding sequence with subsequent restriction and ligation.
How to cite: pBabe puro HA PIK3CB was a gift from Jean Zhao (Addgene plasmid # 12526 ; http://n2t.net/addgene:12526 ; RRID:Addgene_12526)
